Addgene plasmid #188825: Portal_ST32
Purpose: Portal protein from phage ST32
Depositing lab: Feng Zhang. Depositing organization: Broad Institute. Publication: Prokaryotic innate immunity through pattern recognition of conserved viral proteins. Gao LA, Wilkinson ME, Strecker J, Makarova KS, Macrae RK, Koonin EV, Zhang F. Science. 2022 Aug 12;377(6607):eabm4096. doi: 10.1126/science.abm4096. Epub 2022 Aug 12. PubMed 35951700.
Backbone
  Vector backbone: pBAD
  Backbone size w/o insert (bp): 3590
  Total vector size (bp): 4907
  Vector type: Bacterial Expression
Growth in bacteria
  Bacterial resistance: Ampicillin, 100 μg/mL
  Growth temperature: 37°C
  Growth strain: DH5alpha
  Copy number: High Copy
Gene/Insert
  Gene/Insert name: Portal
  Insert size (bp): 1317
  GenBank ID: YP_009790713.1
  Cloning method: Gibson Cloning
  Sequencing primers: 5′ N/A
Terms and licenses: Academic/Nonprofit Terms; Industry Terms: Not Available to Industry
How to cite: Portal_ST32 was a gift from Feng Zhang (Addgene plasmid # 188825 ; http://n2t.net/addgene:188825 ; RRID:Addgene_188825)
