[The description below was written by a language model from this plasmid's Addgene catalogue record and pLannotate feature annotations shown in this document.]
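Description:
Portal_ST32 is a bacterial expression plasmid built on a pBAD backbone (4,907 bp in total, with a 3,590 bp backbone) that carries the portal protein gene of phage ST32 as a 1,317 bp insert introduced by Gibson cloning. It replicates in E. coli from a high-copy ColE1/pMB1-type origin and is selected with ampicillin through a β-lactamase gene driven by its own bla promoter. Remnants of pBR322 ancestry are also annotated: the bom basis-of-mobility region and only a short fragment of the rop gene. The truncated rop is consistent with the high copy number recorded for the plasmid.

Expression is controlled by the arabinose system. The araC regulator gene is transcribed divergently from the araBAD promoter, so transcription of the downstream gene is kept low without L-arabinose and induced when it is added, allowing titratable and relatively tight control of a potentially toxic phage protein. The feature table does not annotate the portal coding sequence itself, but the unannotated interval between the araBAD promoter and the rrnB T2 terminator is about the right size to hold the insert, with the terminator ending the transcript. No epitope or purification tags are annotated or recorded.

The stated purpose is simply expression of the ST32 portal protein. The associated publication concerns prokaryotic innate immunity through pattern recognition of conserved viral proteins, which suggests the plasmid is used to supply a single phage protein in bacteria, without infection, to test whether it triggers a defence system. The record does not describe the specific assay.
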