Features (pLannotate 1.2.2; 8 found; start..end, strand, type, name):
      5..145     -  misc_feature   bom: basis of mobility region from pBR322
    247..287     -  CDS            rop (fragment): Rop protein, which maintains plasmids at low copy number; rop
    409..1287    -  CDS            araC: L-arabinose regulatory protein; araC
   1314..1598    +  promoter       araBAD promoter: araBAD; promoter of the L-arabinose operon of E. coli; the araC regulatory gene is transcribed in the opposite direction (Guzman et al., 1995)
   2969..2996    +  terminator     rrnB T2 terminator: transcription terminator T2 from the E. coli rrnB gene
   3015..3106    +  promoter       AmpR promoter: bla
   3107..3967    +  CDS            AmpR: β-lactamase; bla; confers resistance to ampicillin, carbenicillin, and related antibiotics
   4138..4726    +  rep_origin     ori: high-copy-number ColE1/pMB1/pBR322/pUC origin of replication
>Addgene plasmid #188825 | Portal_ST32 | addgene full sequence | sequence record 384032 | Addgene NGS Result
AGCGCCTGATGCGGTATTTTCTCCTTACGCATCTGTGCGGTATTTCACACCGCATATGGTGCACTCTCAG
TACAATCTGCTCTGATGCCGCATAGTTAAGCCAGTATACACTCCGCTATCGCTACGTGACTGGGTCATGG
CTGCGCCCCGACACCCGCCAACACCCGCTGACGCGCCCTGACGGGCTTGTCTGCTCCCGGCATCCGCTTA
CAGACAAGCTGTGACCGTCTCCGGGAGCTGCATGTGTCAGAGGTTTTCACCGTCATCACCGAAACGCGCG
AGGCAGCAGATCAATTCGCGCGCGAAGGCGAAGCGGCATGCATAATGTGCCTGTCAAATGGACGAAGCAG
GGATTCTGCAAACCCTATGCTACTCCGTCAAGCCGTCAATTGTCTGATTCGTTACCAATTATGACAACTT
GACGGCTACATCATTCACTTTTTCTTCACAACCGGCACGGAACTCGCTCGGGCTGGCCCCGGTGCATTTT
TTAAATACCCGCGAGAAATAGAGTTGATCGTCAAAACCAACATTGCGACCGACGGTGGCGATAGGCATCC
GGGTGGTGCTCAAAAGCAGCTTCGCCTGGCTGATACGTTGGTCCTCGCGCCAGCTTAAGACGCTAATCCC
TAACTGCTGGCGGAAAAGATGTGACAGACGCGACGGCGACAAGCAAACATGCTGTGCGACGCTGGCGATA
TCAAAATTGCTGTCTGCCAGGTGATCGCTGATGTACTGACAAGCCTCGCGTACCCGATTATCCATCGGTG
GATGGAGCGACTCGTTAATCGCTTCCATGCGCCGCAGTAACAATTGCTCAAGCAGATTTATCGCCAGCAG
CTCCGAATAGCGCCCTTCCCCTTGCCCGGCGTTAATGATTTGCCCAAACAGGTCGCTGAAATGCGGCTGG
TGCGCTTCATCCGGGCGAAAGAACCCCGTATTGGCAAATATTGACGGCCAGTTAAGCCATTCATGCCAGT
AGGCGCGCGGACGAAAGTAAACCCACTGGTGATACCATTCGCGAGCCTCCGGATGACGACCGTAGTGATG
AATCTCTCCTGGCGGGAACAGCAAAATATCACCCGGTCGGCAAACAAATTCTCGTCCCTGATTTTTCACC
ACCCCCTGACCGCGAATGGTGAGATTGAGAATATAACCTTTCATTCCCAGCGGTCGGTCGATAAAAAAAT
CGAGATAACCGTTGGCCTCAATCGGCGTTAAACCCGCCACCAGATGGGCATTAAACGAGTATCCCGGCAG
CAGGGGATCATTTTGCGCTTCAGCCATACTTTTCATACTCCCGCCATTCAGAGAAGAAACCAATTGTCCA
TATTGCATCAGACATTGCCGTCACTGCGTCTTTTACTGGCTCTTCTCGCTAACCAAACCGGTAACCCCGC
TTATTAAAAGCATTCTGTAACAAAGCGGGACCAAAGCCATGACAAAAACGCGTAACAAAAGTGTCTATAA
TCACGGCAGAAAAGTCCACATTGATTATTTGCACGGCGTCACACTTTGCTATGCCATAGCATTTTTATCC
ATAAGATTAGCGGATCCTACCTGACGCTTTTTATCGCAACTCTCTACTGTTTCTCCATACCCGTTTTTTG
GGCTAACAGGAGGAATTAACCATGACAAGTAAAAAAAAGAACAATCTATCAGTGAAGGTGGCGGACGGCC
TGGAAAATCTGGTGACCGGCCTGGGTGGTCAGGCTGATAAAAGCACCTTTAACCAGTGGACCTTCAGCAA
CAAAAACGCGAATTACCGCGAGCTGATGAACCGTTTCCGCGAAGATTGGGTTGCGCAAAAAGTTTGTACC
GTCATCCCACAGGATATGACCAGAAAGTGGCGTCATATTGACTCCGAGGAAGGCCGTAAGGCGGATAAGA
AATTGCGCATCCGCAAGTTGTTCCGTGAGGCGTATCAGTGGGCACGTCTGTATGGTACAAGCTTTGTTTT
GTTGGACCTGAAGGGCACTGGCAAATTAGACACCCCGTTGAGGCTGGACAACTTGAAGACCGGGTGCATT
AAAAGTATGCGTGTTATTGATCGTAGCCGTTTGTTCGCAGCGGGTACGATGGTTTTGGACCCGCTGTCTC
CGCACTACGGTCTTCCGGAGTACTACACGCTGGCAGGCTACCCGGGTTATATCCACTACACCCGTTTCCT
GCGCTTCGAAGGTACTGAGCTGCCGCTGTTCGAGTTCCAGCGTAATATGTGGTATAGCGATTCCGTGCTA
ATTCCATTACTGAAGACCATTGACCAGTTTTATACCACGGCAGCGGCTGCTGCGTCCCTGGCCCAAGAAG
CAACTATCGACGTGGTTACCGTCGAGGGCCTGCAAAGCCTGCTGACCTCGCCGGAAGGCGAGGCGGCTGT
GATGAAGCGCTTCAAACTGATGAAACTTGCCAAGAGCATTTATAACGTTCTGATCCTGGACAACACCGAG
AAGTATGATACCAAATCGATCGCCCTGTCCGGTGTTAAAGATTTGATCTGGGAATACCTGAAGATCGTAG
CGGCTGCGGTGGGTATTCCGGCAACCCGTTTCCTGTCTGCGAGCCCGGATGGTATGAATGCGACCGGCGA
GTCAGATCTGGTCAATTACATCGACCTCTTGACCGGTTTGCAAACCTCTGTTTTTGACCCGCGTCTCGAC
GTTGTTGATAAAATCGTACAGGCACATTTTGGCATCGAAGAGTACAATTACGAATGGCTGGATATTTTTC
CGGAAAGCAACGTGGAGAAAGCCAAACGTGCAAAGGACCTCGCTTTTGCCGTGGACCTGCTGGTCAACAA
CGGCACGATCACCACCGAAGTGGCGAACGAAGTTATGTTTCACAGCGGTGTGTTCGGTACCTGCGACCTG
GGCAAGCCGAACCCGAACCCGCCTAATATTCAAAAAGGTAATGCGAGCGAGGCGAAACCGAAACCGGGTA
GCGCGTAATGCCAGGCATCAAATTAAGCAGAAGGCCATCCTGACGGATGGCCTTTTTGCGTTTCTACAAA
CTCTTTTGTTTATTTTTCTAAATACATTCAAATATGTATCCGCTCATGAGACAATAACCCTGATAAATGC
TTCAATAATATTGAAAAAGGAAGAGTATGAGTATTCAACATTTCCGTGTCGCCCTTATTCCCTTTTTTGC
GGCATTTTGCCTTCCTGTTTTTGCTCACCCAGAAACGCTGGTGAAAGTAAAAGATGCTGAAGATCAGTTG
GGTGCACGAGTGGGTTACATCGAACTGGATCTCAACAGCGGTAAGATCCTTGAGAGTTTTCGCCCCGAAG
AACGTTTTCCAATGATGAGCACTTTTAAAGTTCTGCTATGTGGCGCGGTATTATCCCGTGTTGACGCCGG
GCAAGAGCAACTCGGTCGCCGCATACACTATTCTCAGAATGACTTGGTTGAGTACTCACCAGTCACAGAA
AAGCATCTTACGGATGGCATGACAGTAAGAGAATTATGCAGTGCTGCCATAACCATGAGTGATAACACTG
CGGCCAACTTACTTCTGACAACGATCGGAGGACCGAAGGAGCTAACCGCTTTTTTGCACAACATGGGGGA
TCATGTAACTCGCCTTGATCGTTGGGAACCGGAGCTGAATGAAGCCATACCAAACGACGAGCGTGACACC
ACGATGCCTGTAGCAATGGCAACAACGTTGCGCAAACTATTAACTGGCGAACTACTTACTCTAGCTTCCC
GGCAACAATTAATAGACTGGATGGAGGCGGATAAAGTTGCAGGACCACTTCTGCGCTCGGCCCTTCCGGC
TGGCTGGTTTATTGCTGATAAATCTGGAGCCGGTGAGCGTGGGTCTCGCGGTATCATTGCAGCACTGGGG
CCAGATGGTAAGCCCTCCCGTATCGTAGTTATCTACACGACGGGGAGTCAGGCAACTATGGATGAACGAA
ATAGACAGATCGCTGAGATAGGTGCCTCACTGATTAAGCATTGGTAACTGTCAGACCAAGTTTACTCATA
TATACTTTAGATTGATTTAAAACTTCATTTTTAATTTAAAAGGATCTAGGTGAAGATCCTTTTTGATAAT
CTCATGACCAAAATCCCTTAACGTGAGTTTTCGTTCCACTGAGCGTCAGACCCCGTAGAAAAGATCAAAG
GATCTTCTTGAGATCCTTTTTTTCTGCGCGTAATCTGCTGCTTGCAAACAAAAAAACCACCGCTACCAGC
GGTGGTTTGTTTGCCGGATCAAGAGCTACCAACTCTTTTTCCGAAGGTAACTGGCTTCAGCAGAGCGCAG
ATACCAAATACTGTCCTTCTAGTGTAGCCGTAGTTAGGCCACCACTTCAAGAACTCTGTAGCACCGCCTA
CATACCTCGCTCTGCTAATCCTGTTACCAGTGGCTGCTGCCAGTGGCGATAAGTCGTGTCTTACCGGGTT
GGACTCAAGACGATAGTTACCGGATAAGGCGCAGCGGTCGGGCTGAACGGGGGGTTCGTGCACACAGCCC
AGCTTGGAGCGAACGACCTACACCGAACTGAGATACCTACAGCGTGAGCTATGAGAAAGCGCCACGCTTC
CCGAAGGGAGAAAGGCGGACAGGTATCCGGTAAGCGGCAGGGTCGGAACAGGAGAGCGCACGAGGGAGCT
TCCAGGGGGAAACGCCTGGTATCTTTATAGTCCTGTCGGGTTTCGCCACCTCTGACTTGAGCGTCGATTT
TTGTGATGCTCGTCAGGGGGGCGGAGCCTATGGAAAAACGCCAGCAACGCGGCCTTTTTACGGTTCCTGG
CCTTTTGCTGGCCTTTTGCTCACATGTTCTTTCCTGCGTTATCCCCTGATTCTGTGGATAACCGTATTAC
CGCCTTTGAGTGAGCTGATACCGCTCGCCGCAGCCGAACGACCGAGCGCAGCGAGTCAGTGAGCGRGGAA
GCGGAAG
